LOCUS       Exported 869 bp ds-DNA linear SYN 20-MAY-2021
DEFINITION  synthetic linear DNA
ACCESSION   .
VERSION     .
KEYWORDS    pAd MafA-I-nGFP
SOURCE      synthetic DNA construct
  ORGANISM  synthetic DNA construct
REFERENCE   1 (bases 1 to 869)
  AUTHORS   Zhou Q, Brown J, Kanarek A, Rajagopal J, Melton DA
  TITLE     In vivo reprogramming of adult pancreatic exocrine cells to
            beta-cells.
  JOURNAL   Nature. 2008 Aug 27. ():.
  PUBMED    18754011
REFERENCE   2 (bases 1 to 869)
  AUTHORS   .
  TITLE     Direct Submission
  JOURNAL   Exported May 20, 2021 from SnapGene Server 1.1.58
            http://www.snapgene.com
FEATURES             Location/Qualifiers
     source          1..869
                     /organism="synthetic DNA construct"
                     /mol_type="other DNA"
ORIGIN
        1 gncantntgc ctgagagcgg tggaggcgct catctgcagc ggccaccacg gcgcgcacca
       61 cggcgcncct tttnngggng gctgctgcgg cctatgangc cttccggggt cagancttcg
      121 cgggcggcgg cagngcggac gacntgggtg ccggccacca ccacggcgca cacnncactg
      181 cccaccatca tcactctgcc caccatcacc atcacnacaa tcaccacnac ggaggntctg
      241 gcaaccacgg cggaggcncn ggtcacgncn gaggcggcgc angccancac gtgcgcttgg
      301 angagcnctt ctccgacgac cagcnggtan ccggtgnacg tgcgggannt ganccggccg
      361 ctcctcggct tcancanggt angangtcat ncgantgana caaaaacngc gctcgctcaa
      421 gaaccgaggc nacacncaaa acgntgacgc ttcaagcggg tgcagcagcg gcacnttctg
      481 nagagcgagn nttgncnnat cttnanncag gtgnaacanc tgaagcnngn ngttntncnt
      541 ctggtccgga gngntactgt antannanaa ananaancan ctntggngnn nngncgngcc
      601 ataccnctnn cangntggtc tttngccttg gcgcctncga tanngnannn ngggncntcn
      661 aagnaactnc ctcnnntncn ttnatattaa gnaggntttn ggnacaanng aacttccctc
      721 cccccttata nttataccca gcccncgaaa agnnggtttt ttanttttgn nnaatggaat
      781 gnacantann tcncccatca naagtcncng actggcacgc tnntaaatnn nnaggtttcc
      841 ccnccanann nnnatnnaag aaaaaannc
//
