>Addgene plasmid #19412 | pAd MafA-I-nGFP | depositor partial sequence | sequence record 9064 | Author sequence
TCACAGTTTGTACAAAAAGCAGGCTGGCGCCGGAACCAATTCAGTCGANNNCNNNNGACGGNATCGATAA
GCTTGATATCGAATTCCTGCAGCCCAAACTTAAGCTTATGGCCGCGGAGCTGGCGATGGGCGCAGAGCTG
CCCAGCAGCCCACTGGCCATCGAGTACGTCAACGACTTCGACCTGATGAAGTTCGAGGTGAAGAAGGAGC
CGCCCGAGGCCGAGCGCTTCTGCCACCGCCTGCCGCCCGGCTCGCTGTCCTCGACGCCCCTCAGCACGCC
CTGCTCCTCGGTGCCCTCTTCGCCCAGCTTCTGCGCACCCAGCCCGGGCACAGGCGGCGGCGCGGGCGGC
GGGGGCAGCGCGGNTNNNGGCCGGGGGNNNNCCCGGGGNNNNNNNNNNNNNNNNCCCCNNNNNNCNNNCG
GGGGGNNCCNNNAGGAAAAGCGGNTGCTGGNAGGATCTGTACTGGATGAGCGGGTACCAGCACCACCTGA
ACCCCGAGGCGCTCAACCTGACGCCGGANGACGCGGTGGAGGCGCTCATCGGCAGCGGCCACCACGGCGC
GCACCACGGCGCGCATCACCCGGCGGCTGCTGCGGCCTATGAGGCCTTCCGGGGTCAGAGCTTCGCGGGC
GGCGGCGGCGCGNNACGACATGNGTGNCGGGNNNCCA
