[The description below was written by a language model from this plasmid's Addgene catalogue record and the feature table of its GenBank file.]
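Description:
pAd MafA-I-nGFP is an adenoviral expression plasmid built on the pAd CMV/V5 DEST backbone, a large (roughly 35 kb) Gateway destination vector that carries an adenoviral genome for producing recombinant adenovirus. It is maintained in E. coli as a low-copy plasmid under ampicillin selection. The catalogue also lists it as an "entry vector", but the backbone and the Gateway cloning method indicate that the insert was recombined into the destination vector. The record does not say whether the flanking Gateway sites remain intact.

The insert of about 2.7 kb contains mouse Mafa (also known as RIPE3b1), a Maf-family transcription factor, followed by an IRES and a GFP reporter. This bicistronic design lets a single transcript yield untagged MafA together with GFP translated separately from the internal ribosome entry site, so transduced cells can be identified by fluorescence. The "nGFP" in the name suggests a nuclear-localised GFP, although the record does not state this. The promoter is not listed as a separate field, but the backbone name implies expression from the CMV promoter. Whether the backbone's V5 tag is fused to anything is not recorded.

The associated publication concerns in vivo reprogramming of adult pancreatic exocrine cells into beta-cells, consistent with use of this vector for adenoviral delivery of MafA to mouse tissue. The repository could not obtain full sequence for this plasmid. The GenBank record held for it covers only an 869 bp fragment with no annotated features, so none of the elements described here can be confirmed from sequence.
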