Addgene plasmid #19412: pAd MafA-I-nGFP
Depositing lab: Douglas Melton. Depositing organization: Harvard University. Publication: In vivo reprogramming of adult pancreatic exocrine cells to beta-cells. Zhou Q, Brown J, Kanarek A, Rajagopal J, Melton DA. Nature. 2008 Oct 2;455(7213):627-32. doi: 10.1038/nature07314. Epub 2008 Aug 27. PubMed 18754011.
Backbone
  Vector backbone: pAd CMV/V5 DEST
  Backbone size w/o insert (bp): 34864
  Vector type: Adenoviral ; Entry Vector
Growth in bacteria
  Bacterial resistance: Ampicillin, 100 μg/mL
  Growth temperature: 37°C
  Growth strain: Top10/P3
  Growth instructions: Transform into TOP10 cells
  Copy number: Low Copy
Gene/Insert
  Gene/Insert name: v-maf musculoaponeurotic fibrosarcoma oncogene family, protein A (avian) (alt name: Mafa)
  Species: M. musculus (mouse)
  Insert size (bp): 2660
  Entrez Gene: Mafa (a.k.a. RIPE3b1)
  Tag / fusion protein: IRES (C terminal on insert); GFP (C terminal on insert)
  Cloning method: Gateway Cloning; 5′ cloning site Gateway (unknown if destroyed); 3′ cloning site Gateway (unknown if destroyed)
  Sequencing primers: 5′ T7; 3′ EGFP-N
Resource information
  A portion of this plasmid was derived from a plasmid made by: Qiuo Zhon
Terms and licenses: Academic/Nonprofit Terms; Industry Terms: Not Available to Industry
Depositor comments: Addgene was unable to acquire sequence for this plasmid but is distributing the plasmid at the Melton Lab's request. Please address any problems with this plasmid to the Melton lab.
How to cite: pAd MafA-I-nGFP was a gift from Douglas Melton (Addgene plasmid # 19412 ; http://n2t.net/addgene:19412 ; RRID:Addgene_19412)
